>Addgene plasmid #71893 | pAC1376-pX-sgRNA-25xPBSb | depositor full sequence | sequence record 134409 | pAC1376-pX-sgRNA-25xPBSb sequence 3494 bps
GGCGCGCCGAGGGCCTATTTCCCATGATTCCTTCATATTTGCATATACGATACAAGGCTGTTAGAGAGAT
AATTGGAATTAATTTGACTGTAAACACAAAGATATTAGTACAAAATACGTGACGTAGAAAGTAATAATTT
CTTGGGTAGTTTGCAGTTTTAAAATTATGTTTTAAAATGGACTATCATATGCTTACCGTAACTTGAAAGT
ATTTCGATTTCTTGGCTTTATATATCTTGTGGAAAGGACGAAACACCGGGTCTTCGAGAAGACCTGTTTA
AGAGCTATGCTGGAAACAGCATAGCAAGTTTAAATAAGGCTAGTCCGTTATCAACTTGAAAAAGTGGCAC
CGAGTCGGTGCCAATTGGGTCTCCAGATTTGATATAGCCTTGATATAGCCTTGATATAGCCTTGATATAG
CCTTGATATAAGATTTGATATAGCCTTGATATAGCCTTGATATAGCCTTGATATAGCCTTGATATAAGAT
TTGATATAGCCTTGATATAGCCTTGATATAGCCTTGATATAGCCTTGATATAAGATTTGATATAGCCTTG
ATATAGCCTTGATATAGCCTTGATATAGCCTTGATATAAGATTTGATATAGCCTTGATATAGCCTTGATA
TAGCCTTGATATAGCCTTGATATAAGATCTTTTTTTGTTTTAGAGCTAGAAATAGCAAGTTAAAATAAGG
CTAGTCCGTAGCGCGTGCGCCAATTCTGCAGACAAATGGCGGCGCGCCGCGGCCGCAGGAACCCCTAGTG
ATGGAGTTGGCCACTCCCTCTCTGCGCGCTCGCTCGCTCACTGAGGCCGGGCGACCAAAGGTCGCCCGAC
GCCCGGGCTTTGCCCGGGCGGCCTCAGTGAGCGAGCGAGCGCGCAGCTGCCTGCAGGGGCGCCTGATGCG
GTATTTTCTCCTTACGCATCTGTGCGGTATTTCACACCGCATA
[142 nt withheld, positions 954-1095]
C
[141 nt withheld, positions 1097-1237]
CCTTTGACGTTGGAGTCCACGTTCTTT
[37 nt withheld, positions 1265-1301]
ACCCTATCTCGGGCTATTCTTTTGATTTATAAGGGATTTTGCCGATTTCGGCCTATTGGTTAAAAAATGA
GCTGATTTAACAAAAATTTAACGCGAATTTTAACAAAATATTAACGTTTACAATTTTATGGTGCACTCTC
AGTACAATCTGCTCTGATGCCGCATAGTTAAGCCAGCCCCGACACCCGCCAACACCCGCTGACGCGCCCT
GACGGGCTTGTCTGCTCCCGGCATCCGCTTACAGACAAGCTGTGACCGTCTCCGGGAGCTGCATGTGTCA
GAGGTTTTCACCGTCATCACCGAAACGCGCGAGACGAAAGGGCCTCGTGATACGCCTATTTTTATAGGTT
AATGTCATGATAATAATGGTTTCTTAGACGTCAGGTGGCACTTTTCGGGGAAATGTGCGCGGAACCCCTA
TTTGTTTATTTTTCTAAATACATTCAAATATGTATCCGCTCATGAGACAATAACCCTGATAAATGCTTCA
ATAATATTGAAAAAGGAAGAGTATGAGTATTCAACATTTCCGTGTCGCCCTTATTCCCTTTTTTGCGGCA
TTTTGCCTTCCTGTTTTTGCTCACCCAGAAACGCTGGTGAAAGTAAAAGATGCTGAAGATCAGTTGGGTG
CACGAGTGGGTTACATCGAACTGGATCTCAACAGCGGTAAGATCCTTGAGAGTTTTCGCCCCGAAGAACG
TTTTCCAATGATGAGCACTTTTAAAGTTCTGCTATGTGGCGCGGTATTATCCCGTATTGACGCCGGGCAA
GAGCAACTCGGTCGCCGCATACACTATTCTCAGAATGACTTGGTTGAGTACTCACCAGTCACAGAAAAGC
ATCTTACGGATGGCATGACAGTAAGAGAATTATGCAGTGCTGCCATAACCATGAGTGATAACACTGCGGC
CAACTTACTTCTGACAACGATCGGAGGACCGAAGGAGCTAACCGCTTTTTTGCACAACATGGGGGATCAT
GTAACTCGCCTTGATCGTTGGGAACCGGAGCTGAATGAAGCCATACCAAACGACGAGCGTGACACCACGA
TGCCTGTAGCAATGGCAACAACGTTGCGCAAACTATTAACTGGCGAACTACTTACTCTAGCTTCCCGGCA
ACAATTAATAGACTGGATGGAGGCGGATAAAGTTGCAGGACCACTTCTGCGCTCGGCCCTTCCGGCTGGC
TGGTTTATTGCTGATAAATCTGGAGCCGGTGAGCGTGGAAGCCGCGGTATCATTGCAGCACTGGGGCCAG
ATGGTAAGCCCTCCCGTATCGTAGTTATCTACACGACGGGGAGTCAGGCAACTATGGATGAACGAAATAG
ACAGATCGCTGAGATAGGTGCCTCACTGATTAAGCATTGGTAACTGTCAGACCAAGTTTACTCATATATA
CTTTAGATTGATTTAAAACTTCATTTTTAATTTAAAAGGATCTAGGTGAAGATCCTTTTTGATAATCTCA
TGACCAAAATCCCTTAACGTGAGTTTTCGTTCCACTGAGCGTCAGACCCCGTAGAAAAGATCAAAGGATC
TTCTTGAGATCCTTTTTTTCTGCGCGTAATCTGCTGCTTGCAAACAAAAAAACCACCGCTACCAGCGGTG
GTTTGTTTGCCGGATCAAGAGCTACCAACTCTTTTTCCGAAGGTAACTGGCTTCAGCAGAGCGCAGATAC
CAAATACTGTCCTTCTAGTGTAGCCGTAGTTAGGCCACCACTTCAAGAACTCTGTAGCACCGCCTACATA
CCTCGCTCTGCTAATCCTGTTACCAGTGGCTGCTGCCAGTGGCGATAAGTCGTGTCTTACCGGGTTGGAC
TCAAGACGATAGTTACCGGATAAGGCGCAGCGGTCGGGCTGAACGGGGGGTTCGTGCACACAGCCCAGCT
TGGAGCGAACGACCTACACCGAACTGAGATACCTACAGCGTGAGCTATGAGAAAGCGCCACGCTTCCCGA
AGGGAGAAAGGCGGACAGGTATCCGGTAAGCGGCAGGGTCGGAACAGGAGAGCGCACGAGGGAGCTTCCA
GGGGGAAACGCCTGGTATCTTTATAGTCCTGTCGGGTTTCGCCACCTCTGACTTGAGCGTCGATTTTTGT
GATGCTCGTCAGGGGGGCGGAGCCTATGGAAAAACGCCAGCAACGCGGCCTTTTTACGGTTCCTGGCCTT
TTGCTGGCCTTTTGCTCACATGT
Features (pLannotate 1.2.2; 11 found; start..end, strand, type, name):
      9..249     +  promoter       U6 promoter: RNA polymerase III promoter for human U6 snRNA
    294..361     +  misc_RNA       tracrRNA (fragment): trans-activating CRISPR RNA for the Streptococcus pyogenes CRISPR/Cas9 system
    667..709     +  misc_RNA       gRNA scaffold (fragment): guide RNA scaffold for the Streptococcus pyogenes CRISPR/Cas9 system
    757..897     +  repeat_region  AAV2 ITR: inverted terminal repeat of adeno-associated virus serotype 2 inverted
    902..953     -  misc_feature   bom (fragment): basis of mobility region from pBR322
    972..1352    +  rep_origin     M13 ori (sequence partly withheld): M13 bacteriophage origin of replication; arrow indicates direction of (+) strand synthesis
   1428..1477    -  misc_feature   bom (fragment): basis of mobility region from pBR322
   1579..1614    -  CDS            rop (fragment): Rop protein, which maintains plasmids at low copy number; rop
   1709..1813    +  promoter       AmpR promoter: bla
   1814..2674    +  CDS            AmpR: β-lactamase; bla; confers resistance to ampicillin, carbenicillin, and related antibiotics
   2845..3433    +  rep_origin     ori: high-copy-number ColE1/pMB1/pBR322/pUC origin of replication
