[The description below was written by a language model from this plasmid's Addgene catalogue record and pLannotate feature annotations shown in this document.]
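Description:
pAC1376-pX-sgRNA-25xPBSb is an empty cloning backbone of about 3.5 kb, derived from pX330 and classed as a mammalian expression/CRISPR vector. It is intended for expressing a user-supplied single guide RNA that carries an appended array of 25 copies of the "PBSb" Pumilio-binding site. It is propagated in E. coli through a high-copy pUC-type ColE1 origin and selected with ampicillin via the bla (β-lactamase) gene under its own promoter. An M13/f1 phage origin is also annotated, together with short fragments called as bom and rop that are probably backbone remnants. A single AAV2 inverted terminal repeat carried over from the pX330 lineage lies just downstream of the guide cassette. With only one ITR annotated, the record does not indicate a packageable AAV genome. No Cas9 coding sequence or mammalian selection marker appears in the feature table, so Cas9 or dCas9 would have to be supplied from another construct.

The payload is a human U6 RNA polymerase III promoter driving a Streptococcus pyogenes guide RNA scaffold. The scaffold is annotated as two fragments separated by roughly 300 nt of unannotated sequence, which is consistent with the 25xPBSb repeat array named in the title, although the table does not label it. No spacer is present. The targeting sequence is presumably inserted between the U6 promoter and the scaffold, but the cloning method is recorded as unknown.

The plasmid belongs to the Casilio system, a CRISPR-Cas9/Pumilio hybrid in which binding sites on the sgRNA recruit effector or fluorescent proteins fused to a matching Pumilio (PUF) RNA-binding domain. The many tandem sites allow multiple such fusions to gather at one genomic target for gene regulation or genomic labeling.
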