Addgene plasmid #71893: pAC1376-pX-sgRNA-25xPBSb
Purpose: (Empty Backbone) Cloning vector for expression of sgRNA-25xPBSb
Depositing lab: Albert Cheng. Depositing organization: Jackson Laboratory. Publication: Casilio: a versatile CRISPR-Cas9-Pumilio hybrid for gene regulation and genomic labeling. Cheng AW, Jillette N, Lee P, Plaskon D, Fujiwara Y, Wang W, Taghbalout A, Wang H. Cell Res. 2016 Feb;26(2):254-7. doi: 10.1038/cr.2016.3. Epub 2016 Jan 15. PubMed 26768771.
Backbone
  Vector backbone: pX330; pUC ori vector
  Vector type: Mammalian Expression, CRISPR
Growth in bacteria
  Bacterial resistance: Ampicillin, 100 μg/mL
  Growth temperature: 37°C
  Growth strain: DH5alpha
  Copy number: Unknown
Gene/Insert
  Cloning method: Unknown
  Sequencing primers: 5′ gagggcctatttcccatgattcc; 3′ gccatttgtctgcagaattggc
Terms and licenses: Academic/Nonprofit Terms; Industry Terms: Not Available to Industry
Depositor comments: Please visit http://casil.io for more information, updates, and protocols.
How to cite: pAC1376-pX-sgRNA-25xPBSb was a gift from Albert Cheng (Addgene plasmid # 71893)
