>Addgene plasmid #71893 | pAC1376-pX-sgRNA-25xPBSb | addgene partial sequence | sequence record 136764 | hU6-F 5'-GAGGGCCTATTTCCCATGATT-3'
GCTGTTAGAGAGATAATTGGAATTAATTTGACTGTAAACACAAAGATATTAGTACAAAATACGTGACGTA
GAAAGTAATAATTTCTTGGGTAGTTTGCAGTTTTAAAATTATGTTTTAAAATGGACTATCATATGCTTAC
CGTAACTTGAAAGTATTTCGATTTCTTGGCTTTATATATCTTGTGGAAAGGACGAAACACCGGGTCTTCG
AGAAGACCTGTTTAAGAGCTATGCTGGAAACAGCATAGCAAGTTTAAATAAGGCTAGTCCGTTATCAACT
TGAAAAAGTGGCACCGAGTCGGTGCCAATTGGGTCTCCAGATTTGATATAGCCTTGATATAGCCTTGATA
TAGCCTTGATATAGCCTTGATATAAGATTTGATATAGCCTTGATATAGCCTTGATATAGCCTTGATATAG
CCTTGATATAAGATTTGATATAGCCTTGATATAGCCTTGATATAGCCTTGATATAGCCTTGATATAAGAT
TTGATATAGCCTTGATATAGCCTTGATATAGCCTTGATATAGCCTTGATATAAGATTTGATATAGCCTTG
ATATAGCCTTGATATAGCCTTGATATAGCCTTGATATAAGATCTTTTTTTGTTTTAGAGCTAGAAATAGC
AAGTTAAAATAAGGCTAGTCCGTAGCGCGTGCGCCAATTCTGCAGACAAATGGCGGCGCGCCGCGGCCGC
AGGAACCCCTAGTGATGGAGTTGGCCACTCCCTCTCTGCGCGC
