>Addgene plasmid #71893 | pAC1376-pX-sgRNA-25xPBSb | addgene partial sequence | sequence record 136932 | pK03-R 5'-TTAATGCGCCGCTACAGGGCG-3'
AATACCGCACAGATGCGTAAGGAGAAAATACCGCATCAGGCGCCCCTGCAGGCAGCTGCGCGCT
